Addgene plasmid #78257: pCMV-dCas9-mD3A
Purpose: Expresses dead Cas9 (dCas9) fused to inactive DNMT3A catalytic domain (CD) under the control of the CMV promoter
Depositing lab: Grant Challen. Depositing organization: Washington University in Saint Louis. Publication: Reprogrammable CRISPR/Cas9-based system for inducing site-specific DNA methylation. McDonald JI, Celik H, Rois LE, Fishberger G, Fowler T, Rees R, Kramer A, Martens A, Edwards JR, Challen GA. Biol Open. 2016 May 11. pii: bio.019067. doi: 10.1242/bio.019067. PubMed 27170255.
Backbone
  Vector backbone: pCMV
  Total vector size (bp): 14357
  Vector type: Mammalian Expression, CRISPR
Growth in bacteria
  Bacterial resistance: Ampicillin, 100 μg/mL
  Growth temperature: 37°C
  Growth strain: DH5alpha
  Copy number: High Copy
Gene/Insert
  Gene/Insert name: DNMT3A CD aa 598-912
  Species: H. sapiens (human)
  Insert size (bp): 948
  Mutation: E756A
  GenBank ID: AF480163
  Entrez Gene: DNMT3A (a.k.a. DNMT3A2, HESJAS, M.HsaIIIA, TBRS)
  Promoter: pCMV
  Tag / fusion protein: Flag epitope tag (N terminal on insert)
  Cloning method: Restriction Enzyme; 5′ cloning site NheI (not destroyed); 3′ cloning site AgeI (not destroyed)
  Sequencing primers: 5′ ctgcagccttcaagtacttcgacacc; 3′ tacaaaggcattaaagcagcgta
Terms and licenses: Academic/Nonprofit Terms; Industry Terms: Not Available to Industry
How to cite: pCMV-dCas9-mD3A was a gift from Grant Challen (Addgene plasmid # 78257 ; http://n2t.net/addgene:78257 ; RRID:Addgene_78257)
