[The description below was written by a language model from this plasmid's Addgene catalogue record and the feature table of its GenBank file.]
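Description:
pCMV-dCas9-mD3A is a mammalian expression and CRISPR plasmid of roughly 14.3 kb that encodes a catalytically dead Streptococcus pyogenes Cas9 fused to an inactivated catalytic domain of human DNMT3A. It is propagated in E. coli on a high-copy ColE1/pUC-type origin with ampicillin selection. It also carries an f1 origin and a Zeocin/bleomycin resistance cassette (BleoR) placed behind both SV40 and EM7 promoters, which could permit selection in mammalian or bacterial cells.

The annotated open reading frame begins with a Kozak sequence and runs through dCas9 (annotated as the D10A, D839A, H840A, N863A "Cas9m4" variant), an SV40 nuclear localization signal, a FLAG epitope and then the DNMT3A catalytic domain (residues 598–912), followed by a WPRE that enhances transcript expression. The E756A substitution abolishes methyltransferase activity, so a guide RNA supplied separately would bring the fusion to a target locus without depositing methylation. According to the record, the plasmid belongs to a reprogrammable system for site-specific DNA methylation. There it would most naturally serve as the inactive-enzyme control, separating methylation-dependent effects from those of dCas9 binding alone, although the record does not state this role.

The catalogue entry and the feature table differ on one point. The entry names a pCMV backbone and the CMV promoter, whereas the feature map shows a third-generation-style lentiviral architecture. In that map a CMV enhancer/promoter drives a truncated HIV-1 5′ LTR, followed by Psi, RRE and cPPT/CTS, with a second truncated LTR and a bGH polyadenylation signal downstream. The promoter annotated immediately upstream of the dCas9 fusion is human ubiquitin C, not CMV. The plasmid may therefore be packageable as lentivirus, but the catalogue entry does not list it as a lentiviral vector.
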