LOCUS       Exported 14332 bp ds-DNA circular SYN 12-MAY-2021
DEFINITION  Expresses dead Cas9 (dCas9) fused to inactive DNMT3A catalytic
            domain (CD) under the control of the CMV promoter.
ACCESSION   .
VERSION     .
KEYWORDS    pCMV-dCas9-mD3A
SOURCE      synthetic DNA construct
  ORGANISM  synthetic DNA construct
REFERENCE   1 (bases 1 to 14332)
  AUTHORS   McDonald JI, Celik H, Rois LE, Fishberger G, Fowler T, Rees R,
            Kramer A, Martens A, Edwards JR, Challen GA
  TITLE     Reprogrammable CRISPR/Cas9-based system for inducing site-specific
            DNA methylation.
  JOURNAL   Biol Open. 2016 May 11. pii: bio.019067. doi: 10.1242/bio.019067.
  PUBMED    27170255
REFERENCE   2 (bases 1 to 14332)
  AUTHORS   .
  TITLE     Direct Submission
  JOURNAL   Exported May 12, 2021 from SnapGene Server 1.1.58
            http://www.snapgene.com
FEATURES             Location/Qualifiers
     source          1..14332
                     /organism="synthetic DNA construct"
                     /mol_type="other DNA"
     primer_bind     complement(47..66)
                     /label=pRS-marker
                     /note="pRS vectors, use to sequence yeast selectable
                     marker"
     enhancer        238..617
                     /label=CMV enhancer
                     /note="human cytomegalovirus immediate early enhancer"
     promoter        619..817
                     /label=CMV promoter
                     /note="human cytomegalovirus (CMV) immediate early
                     promoter"
     primer_bind     772..792
                     /label=CMV-F
                     /note="Human CMV immediate early promoter, forward primer"
     LTR             835..1015
                     /label=5' LTR (truncated)
                     /note="truncated 5' long terminal repeat (LTR) from HIV-1"
     misc_feature    1062..1187
                     /label=HIV-1 Psi
                     /note="packaging signal of human immunodeficiency virus
                     type 1"
     misc_feature    1680..1913
                     /label=RRE
                     /note="The Rev response element (RRE) of HIV-1 allows for
                     Rev-dependent mRNA export from the nucleus to the
                     cytoplasm."
     CDS             2098..2142
                     /codon_start=1
                     /product="antigenic peptide corresponding to amino acids
                     655 to 669 of the HIV envelope protein gp41 (Lutje Hulsik
                     et al., 2013)"
                     /label=gp41 peptide
                     /note="recognized by the 2H10 single-chain llama nanobody"
                     /translation="KNEQELLELDKWASL"
     misc_feature    2440..2557
                     /label=cPPT/CTS
                     /note="central polypurine tract and central termination
                     sequence of HIV-1"
     promoter        2611..3821
                     /label=UbC promoter
                     /note="human ubiquitin C promoter"
     primer_bind     3658..3677
                     /label=hUBCpro-F
                     /note="Human Ubiquitin C (UbC) promoter, forward primer"
     regulatory      3856..3865
                     /regulatory_class="other"
                     /note="vertebrate consensus sequence for strong initiation
                     of translation (Kozak, 1987)"
     CDS             3862..7965
                     /codon_start=1
                     /product="catalytically dead mutant of the Cas9
                     endonuclease from the Streptococcus pyogenes Type II
                     CRISPR/Cas system"
                     /label=Cas9m4
                     /note="RNA-guided DNA-binding protein that lacks
                     endonuclease activity due to the mutations D10A, D839A,
                     H840A, and N863A (Mali et al., 2013)"
                     /translation="MDKKYSIGLAIGTNSVGWAVITDEYKVPSKKFKVLGNTDRHSIKK
                     NLIGALLFDSGETAEATRLKRTARRRYTRRKNRICYLQEIFSNEIAKVDDSFFHRLEES
                     FLVEEDKKHERHPIFGNIVDEVAYHEKYPTIYHLRKKLVDSTDKADLRLIYLALAHMIK
                     FRGHFLIEGDLNPDNSDVDKLFIQLVQTYNQLFEENPINASGVDAKAILSARLSKSRRL
                     ENLIAQLPGEKKNGLFGNLIALSLGLTPNFKSNFDLAEDAKLQLSKDTYDDDLDNLLAQ
                     IGDQYADLFLAAKNLSDAILLSDILRVNTEITKAPLSASMIKRYDEHHQDLTLLKALVR
                     QQLPEKYKEIFFDQSKNGYAGYIDGGASQEEFYKFIKPILEKMDGTEELLVKLNREDLL
                     RKQRTFDNGSIPHQIHLGELHAILRRQEDFYPFLKDNREKIEKILTFRIPYYVGPLARG
                     NSRFAWMTRKSEETITPWNFEEVVDKGASAQSFIERMTNFDKNLPNEKVLPKHSLLYEY
                     FTVYNELTKVKYVTEGMRKPAFLSGEQKKAIVDLLFKTNRKVTVKQLKEDYFKKIECFD
                     SVEISGVEDRFNASLGTYHDLLKIIKDKDFLDNEENEDILEDIVLTLTLFEDREMIEER
                     LKTYAHLFDDKVMKQLKRRRYTGWGRLSRKLINGIRDKQSGKTILDFLKSDGFANRNFM
                     QLIHDDSLTFKEDIQKAQVSGQGDSLHEHIANLAGSPAIKKGILQTVKVVDELVKVMGR
                     HKPENIVIEMARENQTTQKGQKNSRERMKRIEEGIKELGSQILKEHPVENTQLQNEKLY
                     LYYLQNGRDMYVDQELDINRLSDYDVDAIVPQSFLKDDSIDNKVLTRSDKNRGKSDNVP
                     SEEVVKKMKNYWRQLLNAKLITQRKFDNLTKAERGGLSELDKAGFIKRQLVETRQITKH
                     VAQILDSRMNTKYDENDKLIREVKVITLKSKLVSDFRKDFQFYKVREINNYHHAHDAYL
                     NAVVGTALIKKYPKLESEFVYGDYKVYDVRKMIAKSEQEIGKATAKYFFYSNIMNFFKT
                     EITLANGEIRKRPLIETNGETGEIVWDKGRDFATVRKVLSMPQVNIVKKTEVQTGGFSK
                     ESILPKRNSDKLIARKKDWDPKKYGGFDSPTVAYSVLVVAKVEKGKSKKLKSVKELLGI
                     TIMERSSFEKNPIDFLEAKGYKEVKKDLIIKLPKYSLFELENGRKRMLASAGELQKGNE
                     LALPSKYVNFLYLASHYEKLKGSPEDNEQKQLFVEQHKHYLDEIIEQISEFSKRVILAD
                     ANLDKVLSAYNKHRDKPIREQAENIIHLFTLTNLGAPAAFKYFDTTIDRKRYTSTKEVL
                     DATLIHQSITGLYETRIDLSQLGGD"
     CDS             3862..7965
                     /codon_start=1
                     /product="Cas9 (Csn1) endonuclease from the Streptococcus
                     pyogenes Type II CRISPR/Cas system"
                     /label=Cas9
                     /note="generates RNA-guided double strand breaks in DNA"
                     /translation="MDKKYSIGLAIGTNSVGWAVITDEYKVPSKKFKVLGNTDRHSIKK
                     NLIGALLFDSGETAEATRLKRTARRRYTRRKNRICYLQEIFSNEIAKVDDSFFHRLEES
                     FLVEEDKKHERHPIFGNIVDEVAYHEKYPTIYHLRKKLVDSTDKADLRLIYLALAHMIK
                     FRGHFLIEGDLNPDNSDVDKLFIQLVQTYNQLFEENPINASGVDAKAILSARLSKSRRL
                     ENLIAQLPGEKKNGLFGNLIALSLGLTPNFKSNFDLAEDAKLQLSKDTYDDDLDNLLAQ
                     IGDQYADLFLAAKNLSDAILLSDILRVNTEITKAPLSASMIKRYDEHHQDLTLLKALVR
                     QQLPEKYKEIFFDQSKNGYAGYIDGGASQEEFYKFIKPILEKMDGTEELLVKLNREDLL
                     RKQRTFDNGSIPHQIHLGELHAILRRQEDFYPFLKDNREKIEKILTFRIPYYVGPLARG
                     NSRFAWMTRKSEETITPWNFEEVVDKGASAQSFIERMTNFDKNLPNEKVLPKHSLLYEY
                     FTVYNELTKVKYVTEGMRKPAFLSGEQKKAIVDLLFKTNRKVTVKQLKEDYFKKIECFD
                     SVEISGVEDRFNASLGTYHDLLKIIKDKDFLDNEENEDILEDIVLTLTLFEDREMIEER
                     LKTYAHLFDDKVMKQLKRRRYTGWGRLSRKLINGIRDKQSGKTILDFLKSDGFANRNFM
                     QLIHDDSLTFKEDIQKAQVSGQGDSLHEHIANLAGSPAIKKGILQTVKVVDELVKVMGR
                     HKPENIVIEMARENQTTQKGQKNSRERMKRIEEGIKELGSQILKEHPVENTQLQNEKLY
                     LYYLQNGRDMYVDQELDINRLSDYDVDAIVPQSFLKDDSIDNKVLTRSDKNRGKSDNVP
                     SEEVVKKMKNYWRQLLNAKLITQRKFDNLTKAERGGLSELDKAGFIKRQLVETRQITKH
                     VAQILDSRMNTKYDENDKLIREVKVITLKSKLVSDFRKDFQFYKVREINNYHHAHDAYL
                     NAVVGTALIKKYPKLESEFVYGDYKVYDVRKMIAKSEQEIGKATAKYFFYSNIMNFFKT
                     EITLANGEIRKRPLIETNGETGEIVWDKGRDFATVRKVLSMPQVNIVKKTEVQTGGFSK
                     ESILPKRNSDKLIARKKDWDPKKYGGFDSPTVAYSVLVVAKVEKGKSKKLKSVKELLGI
                     TIMERSSFEKNPIDFLEAKGYKEVKKDLIIKLPKYSLFELENGRKRMLASAGELQKGNE
                     LALPSKYVNFLYLASHYEKLKGSPEDNEQKQLFVEQHKHYLDEIIEQISEFSKRVILAD
                     ANLDKVLSAYNKHRDKPIREQAENIIHLFTLTNLGAPAAFKYFDTTIDRKRYTSTKEVL
                     DATLIHQSITGLYETRIDLSQLGGD"
     CDS             7978..7998
                     /codon_start=1
                     /product="nuclear localization signal of SV40 (simian virus
                     40) large T antigen"
                     /label=SV40 NLS
                     /translation="PKKKRKV"
     CDS             8008..8031
                     /codon_start=1
                     /product="FLAG(R) epitope tag, followed by an enterokinase
                     cleavage site"
                     /label=FLAG
                     /translation="DYKDDDDK"
     CDS             8050..8982
                     /codon_start=1
                     /product="catalytic domain of DNA methyltransferase 3A"
                     /label=DNMT3A catalytic domain
                     /translation="PSRLQMFFANNHDQEFDPPKVYPPVPAEKRKPIRVLSLFDGIATG
                     LLVLKDLGIQVDRYIASEVCEDSITVGMVRHQGKIMYVGDVRSVTQKHIQEWGPFDLVI
                     GGSPCNDLSIVNPARKGLYEGTGRLFFEFYRLLHDARPKEGDDRPFFWLFANVVAMGVS
                     DKRDISRFLESNPVMIDAKEVSAAHRARYFWGNLPGMNRPLASTVNDKLELQECLEHGR
                     IAKFSKVRTITTRSNSIKQGKDQHFPVFMNEKEDILWCTEMERVFGFPVHYTDVSNMSR
                     LARQRLLGRSWSVPVIRHLFAPLKEYFACV"
     misc_feature    9024..9612
                     /label=WPRE
                     /note="woodchuck hepatitis virus posttranscriptional
                     regulatory element"
     primer_bind     complement(9077..9097)
                     /label=WPRE-R
                     /note="WPRE, reverse primer"
     CDS             complement(9495..9506)
                     /codon_start=1
                     /product="Factor Xa recognition and cleavage site"
                     /label=Factor Xa site
                     /translation="IEGR"
     primer_bind     complement(9615..9631)
                     /label=KS primer
                     /note="common sequencing primer, one of multiple similar
                     variants"
     primer_bind     complement(9616..9632)
                     /label=pBluescriptKS
                     /note="For pBluescript vector"
     LTR             10137..10317
                     /label=5' LTR (truncated)
                     /note="truncated 5' long terminal repeat (LTR) from HIV-1"
     primer_bind     complement(10343..10360)
                     /label=BGH-rev
                     /note="Bovine growth hormone terminator, reverse primer.
                     Also called BGH reverse"
     polyA_signal    10349..10573
                     /label=bGH poly(A) signal
                     /note="bovine growth hormone polyadenylation signal"
     rep_origin      10619..11047
                     /direction=RIGHT
                     /label=f1 ori
                     /note="f1 bacteriophage origin of replication; arrow
                     indicates direction of (+) strand synthesis"
     primer_bind     complement(10706..10725)
                     /label=F1ori-R
                     /note="F1 origin, reverse primer"
     primer_bind     10916..10937
                     /label=F1ori-F
                     /note="F1 origin, forward primer"
     primer_bind     complement(11056..11076)
                     /label=pBABE 3'
                     /note="SV40 enhancer, reverse primer for pBABE vectors"
     promoter        11061..11390
                     /label=SV40 promoter
                     /note="SV40 enhancer and early promoter"
     rep_origin      11241..11376
                     /label=SV40 ori
                     /note="SV40 origin of replication"
     primer_bind     11303..11322
                     /label=SV40pro-F
                     /note="SV40 promoter/origin, forward primer"
     promoter        11438..11485
                     /label=EM7 promoter
                     /note="synthetic bacterial promoter "
     CDS             11504..11878
                     /codon_start=1
                     /gene="Sh ble from Streptoalloteichus hindustanus"
                     /product="antibiotic-binding protein"
                     /label=BleoR
                     /note="confers resistance to bleomycin, phleomycin, and
                     Zeocin(TM)"
                     /translation="MAKLTSAVPVLTARDVAGAVEFWTDRLGFSRDFVEDDFAGVVRDD
                     VTLFISAVQDQVVPDNTLAWVWVRGLDELYAEWSEVVSTNFRDASGPAMTEIGEQPWGR
                     EFALRDPAGNCVHFVAEEQD"
     polyA_signal    12008..12129
                     /label=SV40 poly(A) signal
                     /note="SV40 polyadenylation signal"
     primer_bind     complement(12045..12064)
                     /label=SV40pA-R
                     /note="SV40 polyA, reverse primer"
     primer_bind     12099..12118
                     /label=EBV-rev
                     /note="SV40 polyA terminator, reverse primer"
     primer_bind     complement(12178..12194)
                     /label=M13 rev
                     /note="common sequencing primer, one of multiple similar
                     variants"
     primer_bind     complement(12178..12194)
                     /label=M13 Reverse
                     /note="In lacZ gene. Also called M13-rev"
     primer_bind     complement(12191..12213)
                     /label=M13/pUC Reverse
                     /note="In lacZ gene"
     protein_bind    12202..12218
                     /label=lac operator
                     /bound_moiety="lac repressor encoded by lacI"
                     /note="The lac repressor binds to the lac operator to
                     inhibit transcription in E. coli. This inhibition can be
                     relieved by adding lactose or
                     isopropyl-beta-D-thiogalactopyranoside (IPTG)."
     promoter        complement(12226..12256)
                     /label=lac promoter
                     /note="promoter for the E. coli lac operon"
     protein_bind    12271..12292
                     /label=CAP binding site
                     /bound_moiety="E. coli catabolite activator protein"
                     /note="CAP binding activates transcription in the presence
                     of cAMP."
     primer_bind     complement(12409..12426)
                     /label=L4440
                     /note="L4440 vector, forward primer"
     rep_origin      complement(12580..13168)
                     /direction=LEFT
                     /label=ori
                     /note="high-copy-number ColE1/pMB1/pBR322/pUC origin of
                     replication"
     primer_bind     complement(12660..12679)
                     /label=pBR322ori-F
                     /note="pBR322 origin, forward primer"
     CDS             complement(13339..14199)
                     /codon_start=1
                     /gene="bla"
                     /product="beta-lactamase"
                     /label=AmpR
                     /note="confers resistance to ampicillin, carbenicillin, and
                     related antibiotics"
                     /translation="MSIQHFRVALIPFFAAFCLPVFAHPETLVKVKDAEDQLGARVGYI
                     ELDLNSGKILESFRPEERFPMMSTFKVLLCGAVLSRIDAGQEQLGRRIHYSQNDLVEYS
                     PVTEKHLTDGMTVRELCSAAITMSDNTAANLLLTTIGGPKELTAFLHNMGDHVTRLDRW
                     EPELNEAIPNDERDTTMPVAMATTLRKLLTGELLTLASRQQLIDWMEADKVAGPLLRSA
                     LPAGWFIADKSGAGERGSRGIIAALGPDGKPSRIVVIYTTGSQATMDERNRQIAEIGAS
                     LIKHW"
     primer_bind     13962..13981
                     /label=Amp-R
                     /note="Ampicillin resistance gene, reverse primer"
     promoter        complement(14200..14304)
                     /gene="bla"
                     /label=AmpR promoter
ORIGIN
        1 gtcgacggat cgggagatct cccgatcccc tatggtgcac tctcagtaca atctgctctg
       61 atgccgcata gttaagccag tatctgctcc ctgcttgtgt gttggaggtc gctgagtagt
      121 gcgcgagcaa aatttaagct acaacaaggc aaggcttgac cgacaattgc atgaagaatc
      181 tgcttagggt taggcgtttt gcgctgcttc gcgatgtacg ggccagatat acgcgttgac
      241 attgattatt gactagttat taatagtaat caattacggg gtcattagtt catagcccat
      301 atatggagtt ccgcgttaca taacttacgg taaatggccc gcctggctga ccgcccaacg
      361 acccccgccc attgacgtca ataatgacgt atgttcccat agtaacgcca atagggactt
      421 tccattgacg tcaatgggtg gagtatttac ggtaaactgc ccacttggca gtacatcaag
      481 tgtatcatat gccaagtacg ccccctattg acgtcaatga cggtaaatgg cccgcctggc
      541 attatgccca gtacatgacc ttatgggact ttcctacttg gcagtacatc tacgtattag
      601 tcatcgctat taccatggtg atgcggtttt ggcagtacat caatgggcgt ggatagcggt
      661 ttgactcacg gggatttcca agtctccacc ccattgacgt caatgggagt ttgttttggc
      721 accaaaatca acgggacttt ccaaaatgtc gtaacaactc cgccccattg acgcaaatgg
      781 gcggtaggcg tgtacggtgg gaggtctata taagcagcgc gttttgcctg tactgggtct
      841 ctctggttag accagatctg agcctgggag ctctctggct aactagggaa cccactgctt
      901 aagcctcaat aaagcttgcc ttgagtgctt caagtagtgt gtgcccgtct gttgtgtgac
      961 tctggtaact agagatccct cagacccttt tagtcagtgt ggaaaatctc tagcagtggc
     1021 gcccgaacag ggacttgaaa gcgaaaggga aaccagagga gctctctcga cgcaggactc
     1081 ggcttgctga agcgcgcacg gcaagaggcg aggggcggcg actggtgagt acgccaaaaa
     1141 ttttgactag cggaggctag aaggagagag atgggtgcga gagcgtcagt attaagcggg
     1201 ggagaattag atcgcgatgg gaaaaaattc ggttaaggcc agggggaaag aaaaaatata
     1261 aattaaaaca tatagtatgg gcaagcaggg agctagaacg attcgcagtt aatcctggcc
     1321 tgttagaaac atcagaaggc tgtagacaaa tactgggaca gctacaacca tcccttcaga
     1381 caggatcaga agaacttaga tcattatata atacagtagc aaccctctat tgtgtgcatc
     1441 aaaggataga gataaaagac accaaggaag ctttagacaa gatagaggaa gagcaaaaca
     1501 aaagtaagac caccgcacag caagcggccg ctgatcttca gacctggagg aggagatatg
     1561 agggacaatt ggagaagtga attatataaa tataaagtag taaaaattga accattagga
     1621 gtagcaccca ccaaggcaaa gagaagagtg gtgcagagag aaaaaagagc agtgggaata
     1681 ggagctttgt tccttgggtt cttgggagca gcaggaagca ctatgggcgc agcgtcaatg
     1741 acgctgacgg tacaggccag acaattattg tctggtatag tgcagcagca gaacaatttg
     1801 ctgagggcta ttgaggcgca acagcatctg ttgcaactca cagtctgggg catcaagcag
     1861 ctccaggcaa gaatcctggc tgtggaaaga tacctaaagg atcaacagct cctggggatt
     1921 tggggttgct ctggaaaact catttgcacc actgctgtgc cttggaatgc tagttggagt
     1981 aataaatctc tggaacagat ttggaatcac acgacctgga tggagtggga cagagaaatt
     2041 aacaattaca caagcttaat acactcctta attgaagaat cgcaaaacca gcaagaaaag
     2101 aatgaacaag aattattgga attagataaa tgggcaagtt tgtggaattg gtttaacata
     2161 acaaattggc tgtggtatat aaaattattc ataatgatag taggaggctt ggtaggttta
     2221 agaatagttt ttgctgtact ttctatagtg aatagagtta ggcagggata ttcaccatta
     2281 tcgtttcaga cccacctccc aaccccgagg ggacccgaca ggcccgaagg aatagaagaa
     2341 gaaggtggag agagagacag agacagatcc attcgattag tgaacggatc ggcactgcgt
     2401 gcgccaattc tgcagacaaa tggcagtatt catccacaat tttaaaagaa aaggggggat
     2461 tggggggtac agtgcagggg aaagaatagt agacataata gcaacagaca tacaaactaa
     2521 agaattacaa aaacaaatta caaaaattca aaattttcgg gtttattaca gggacagcag
     2581 agatccagtt tggttaatta agggtgcagc ggcctccgcg ccgggttttg gcgcctcccg
     2641 cgggcgcccc cctcctcacg gcgagcgctg ccacgtcaga cgaagggcgc aggagcgttc
     2701 ctgatccttc cgcccggacg ctcaggacag cggcccgctg ctcataagac tcggccttag
     2761 aaccccagta tcagcagaag gacattttag gacgggactt gggtgactct agggcactgg
     2821 ttttctttcc agagagcgga acaggcgagg aaaagtagtc ccttctcggc gattctgcgg
     2881 agggatctcc gtggggcggt gaacgccgat gattatataa ggacgcgccg ggtgtggcac
     2941 agctagttcc gtcgcagccg ggatttgggt cgcggttctt gtttgtggat cgctgtgatc
     3001 gtcacttggt gagttgcggg ctgctgggct ggccggggct ttcgtggccg ccgggccgct
     3061 cggtgggacg gaagcgtgtg gagagaccgc caagggctgt agtctgggtc cgcgagcaag
     3121 gttgccctga actgggggtt ggggggagcg cacaaaatgg cggctgttcc cgagtcttga
     3181 atggaagacg cttgtaaggc gggctgtgag gtcgttgaaa caaggtgggg ggcatggtgg
     3241 gcggcaagaa cccaaggtct tgaggccttc gctaatgcgg gaaagctctt attcgggtga
     3301 gatgggctgg ggcaccatct ggggaccctg acgtgaagtt tgtcactgac tggagaactc
     3361 gggtttgtcg tctggttgcg ggggcggcag ttatgcggtg ccgttgggca gtgcacccgt
     3421 acctttggga gcgcgcgcct cgtcgtgtcg tgacgtcacc cgttctgttg gcttataatg
     3481 cagggtgggg ccacctgccg gtaggtgtgc ggtaggcttt tctccgtcgc aggacgcagg
     3541 gttcgggcct agggtaggct ctcctgaatc gacaggcgcc ggacctctgg tgaggggagg
     3601 gataagtgag gcgtcagttt ctttggtcgg ttttatgtac ctatcttctt aagtagctga
     3661 agctccggtt ttgaactatg cgctcggggt tggcgagtgt gttttgtgaa gttttttagg
     3721 caccttttga aatgtaatca tttgggtcaa tatgtaattt tcagtgttag actagtaaat
     3781 tgtccgctaa attctggccg tttttggctt ttttgttaga cgaagcttgg gctgcaggtc
     3841 gactctagag gatccgccac catggacaag aagtactcca ttgggctcgc tatcggcaca
     3901 aacagcgtcg gctgggccgt cattacggac gagtacaagg tgccgagcaa aaaattcaaa
     3961 gttctgggca ataccgatcg ccacagcata aagaagaacc tcattggcgc cctcctgttc
     4021 gactccgggg agacggccga agccacgcgg ctcaaaagaa cagcacggcg cagatatacc
     4081 cgcagaaaga atcggatctg ctacctgcag gagatcttta gtaatgagat agctaaggtg
     4141 gatgactctt tcttccatag gctggaggag tcctttttgg tggaggagga taaaaagcac
     4201 gagcgccacc caatctttgg caatatcgtg gacgaggtgg cgtaccatga aaagtaccca
     4261 accatatatc atctgaggaa gaagcttgta gacagtactg ataaggctga cttgcggttg
     4321 atctatctcg cgctggcgca tatgatcaaa tttcggggac acttcctcat cgagggggac
     4381 ctgaacccag acaacagcga tgtcgacaaa ctctttatcc aactggttca gacttacaat
     4441 cagcttttcg aagagaaccc gatcaacgca tccggagttg acgccaaagc aatcctgagc
     4501 gctaggctgt ccaaatcccg gcggctcgaa aacctcatcg cacagctccc tggggagaag
     4561 aagaacggcc tgtttggtaa tcttatcgcc ctgtcactcg ggctgacccc caactttaaa
     4621 tctaacttcg acctggccga agatgccaag cttcaactga gcaaagacac ctacgatgat
     4681 gatctcgaca atctgctggc ccagatcggc gaccagtacg cagacctttt tttggcggca
     4741 aagaacctgt cagacgccat tctgctgagt gatattctgc gagtgaacac ggagatcacc
     4801 aaagctccgc tgagcgctag tatgatcaag cgctatgatg agcaccacca agacttgact
     4861 ttgctgaagg cccttgtcag acagcaactg cctgagaagt acaaggaaat tttcttcgat
     4921 cagtctaaaa atggctacgc cggatacatt gacggcggag caagccagga ggaattttac
     4981 aaatttatta agcccatctt ggaaaaaatg gacggcaccg aggagctgct ggtaaagctt
     5041 aacagagaag atctgttgcg caaacagcgc actttcgaca atggaagcat cccccaccag
     5101 attcacctgg gcgaactgca cgctatcctc aggcggcaag aggatttcta cccctttttg
     5161 aaagataaca gggaaaagat tgagaaaatc ctcacatttc ggatacccta ctatgtaggc
     5221 cccctcgccc ggggaaattc cagattcgcg tggatgactc gcaaatcaga agagaccatc
     5281 actccctgga acttcgagga agtcgtggat aagggggcct ctgcccagtc cttcatcgaa
     5341 aggatgacta actttgataa aaatctgcct aacgaaaagg tgcttcctaa acactctctg
     5401 ctgtacgagt acttcacagt ttataacgag ctcaccaagg tcaaatacgt cacagaaggg
     5461 atgagaaagc cagcattcct gtctggagag cagaagaaag ctatcgtgga cctcctcttc
     5521 aagacgaacc ggaaagttac cgtgaaacag ctcaaagaag actatttcaa aaagattgaa
     5581 tgtttcgact ctgttgaaat cagcggagtg gaggatcgct tcaacgcatc cctgggaacg
     5641 tatcacgatc tcctgaaaat cattaaagac aaggacttcc tggacaatga ggagaacgag
     5701 gacattcttg aggacattgt cctcaccctt acgttgtttg aagataggga gatgattgaa
     5761 gaacgcttga aaacttacgc tcatctcttc gacgacaaag tcatgaaaca gctcaagagg
     5821 cgccgatata caggatgggg gcggctgtca agaaaactga tcaatgggat ccgagacaag
     5881 cagagtggaa agacaatcct ggattttctt aagtccgatg gatttgccaa ccggaacttc
     5941 atgcagttga tccatgatga ctctctcacc tttaaggagg acatccagaa agcacaagtt
     6001 tctggccagg gggacagtct tcacgagcac atcgctaatc ttgcaggtag cccagctatc
     6061 aaaaagggaa tactgcagac cgttaaggtc gtggatgaac tcgtcaaagt aatgggaagg
     6121 cataagcccg agaatatcgt tatcgagatg gcccgagaga accaaactac ccagaaggga
     6181 cagaagaaca gtagggaaag gatgaagagg attgaagagg gtataaaaga actggggtcc
     6241 caaatcctta aggaacaccc agttgaaaac acccagcttc agaatgagaa gctctacctg
     6301 tactacctgc agaacggcag ggacatgtac gtggatcagg aactggacat caatcggctc
     6361 tccgactacg acgtggatgc tatcgtgccc cagtcttttc tcaaagatga ttctattgat
     6421 aataaagtgt tgacaagatc cgataaaaat agagggaaga gtgataacgt cccctcagaa
     6481 gaagttgtca agaaaatgaa aaattattgg cggcagctgc tgaacgccaa actgatcaca
     6541 caacggaagt tcgataatct gactaaggct gaacgaggtg gcctgtctga gttggataaa
     6601 gccggcttca tcaaaaggca gcttgttgag acacgccaga tcaccaagca cgtggcccaa
     6661 attctcgatt cacgcatgaa caccaagtac gatgaaaatg acaaactgat tcgagaggtg
     6721 aaagttatta ctctgaagtc taagctggtc tcagatttca gaaaggactt tcagttttat
     6781 aaggtgagag agatcaacaa ttaccaccat gcgcatgatg cctacctgaa tgcagtggta
     6841 ggcactgcac ttatcaaaaa atatcccaag cttgaatctg aatttgttta cggagactat
     6901 aaagtgtacg atgttaggaa aatgatcgca aagtctgagc aggaaatagg caaggccacc
     6961 gctaagtact tcttttacag caatattatg aattttttca agaccgagat tacactggcc
     7021 aatggagaga ttcggaagcg accacttatc gaaacaaacg gagaaacagg agaaatcgtg
     7081 tgggacaagg gtagggattt cgcgacagtc cggaaggtcc tgtccatgcc gcaggtgaac
     7141 atcgttaaaa agaccgaagt acagaccgga ggcttctcca aggaaagtat cctcccgaaa
     7201 aggaacagcg acaagctgat cgcacgcaaa aaagattggg accccaagaa atacggcgga
     7261 ttcgattctc ctacagtcgc ttacagtgta ctggttgtgg ccaaagtgga gaaagggaag
     7321 tctaaaaaac tcaaaagcgt caaggaactg ctgggcatca caatcatgga gcgatcaagc
     7381 ttcgaaaaaa accccatcga ctttctcgag gcgaaaggat ataaagaggt caaaaaagac
     7441 ctcatcatta agcttcccaa gtactctctc tttgagcttg aaaacggccg gaaacgaatg
     7501 ctcgctagtg cgggcgagct gcagaaaggt aacgagctgg cactgccctc taaatacgtt
     7561 aatttcttgt atctggccag ccactatgaa aagctcaaag ggtctcccga agataatgag
     7621 cagaagcagc tgttcgtgga acaacacaaa cactaccttg atgagatcat cgagcaaata
     7681 agcgaattct ccaaaagagt gatcctcgcc gacgctaacc tcgataaggt gctttctgct
     7741 tacaataagc acagggataa gcccatcagg gagcaggcag aaaacattat ccacttgttt
     7801 actctgacca acttgggcgc gcctgcagcc ttcaagtact tcgacaccac catagacaga
     7861 aagcggtaca cctctacgaa ggaggtcctg gacgccacac tgattcatca gtcaattacg
     7921 gggctctatg aaacaagaat cgacctctct cagctcggtg gagacagcag ggctgacccc
     7981 aagaagaaga ggaaggtggg agctagcgac tacaaagacg atgacgacaa gggaagccga
     8041 gaggactggc cctcccggct ccagatgttc ttcgctaata accacgacca ggaatttgac
     8101 cctccaaagg tttacccacc tgtcccagct gagaagagga agcccatccg ggtgctgtct
     8161 ctctttgatg gaatcgctac agggctcctg gtgctgaagg acttgggcat tcaggtggac
     8221 cgctacattg cctcggaggt gtgtgaggac tccatcacgg tgggcatggt gcggcaccag
     8281 gggaagatca tgtacgtcgg ggacgtccgc agcgtcacac agaagcatat ccaggagtgg
     8341 ggcccattcg atctggtgat tgggggcagt ccctgcaatg acctctccat cgtcaaccct
     8401 gctcgcaagg gcctctacga gggcactggc cggctcttct ttgagttcta ccgcctcctg
     8461 catgatgcgc ggcccaagga gggagatgat cgccccttct tctggctctt tgcgaatgtg
     8521 gtggccatgg gcgttagtga caagagggac atctcgcgat ttctcgagtc caaccctgtg
     8581 atgattgatg ccaaagaagt gtcagctgca cacagggccc gctacttctg gggtaacctt
     8641 cccggtatga acaggccgtt ggcatccact gtgaatgata agctggagct gcaggagtgt
     8701 ctggagcatg gcaggatagc caagttcagc aaagtgagga ccattactac gaggtcaaac
     8761 tccataaagc agggcaaaga ccagcatttt cctgtcttca tgaatgagaa agaggacatc
     8821 ttatggtgca ctgaaatgga aagggtattt ggtttcccag tccactatac tgacgtctcc
     8881 aacatgagcc gcttggcgag gcagagactg ctgggccggt catggagcgt gccagtcatc
     8941 cgccacctct tcgctccgct gaaggagtat tttgcgtgtg tgtaaaccgg tctagctaag
     9001 aattcgatat caagcttatc gataatcaac ctctggatta caaaatttgt gaaagattga
     9061 ctggtattct taactatgtt gctcctttta cgctatgtgg atacgctgct ttaatgcctt
     9121 tgtatcatgc tattgcttcc cgtatggctt tcattttctc ctccttgtat aaatcctggt
     9181 tgctgtctct ttatgaggag ttgtggcccg ttgtcaggca acgtggcgtg gtgtgcactg
     9241 tgtttgctga cgcaaccccc actggttggg gcattgccac cacctgtcag ctcctttccg
     9301 ggactttcgc tttccccctc cctattgcca cggcggaact catcgccgcc tgccttgccc
     9361 gctgctggac aggggctcgg ctgttgggca ctgacaattc cgtggtgttg tcggggaaat
     9421 catcgtcctt tccttggctg ctcgcctgtg ttgccacctg gattctgcgc gggacgtcct
     9481 tctgctacgt cccttcggcc ctcaatccag cggaccttcc ttcccgcggc ctgctgccgg
     9541 ctctgcggcc tcttccgcgt cttcgccttc gccctcagac gagtcggatc tccctttggg
     9601 ccgcctcccc gcatcgatac cgtcgacctc gagacctaga aaaacatgga gcaatcacaa
     9661 gtagcaatac agcagctacc aatgctgatt gtgcctggct agaagcacaa gaggaggagg
     9721 aggtgggttt tccagtcaca cctcaggtac ctttaagacc aatgacttac aaggcagctg
     9781 tagatcttag ccacttttta aaagaaaagg ggggactgga agggctaatt cactcccaac
     9841 gaagacaaga tatccttgat ctgtggatct accacacaca aggctacttc cctgattggc
     9901 agaactacac accagggcca gggatcagat atccactgac ctttggatgg tgctacaagc
     9961 tagtaccagt tgagcaagag aaggtagaag aagccaatga aggagagaac acccgcttgt
    10021 tacaccctgt gagcctgcat gggatggatg acccggagag agaagtatta gagtggaggt
    10081 ttgacagccg cctagcattt catcacatgg cccgagagct gcatccggac tgtactgggt
    10141 ctctctggtt agaccagatc tgagcctggg agctctctgg ctaactaggg aacccactgc
    10201 ttaagcctca ataaagcttg ccttgagtgc ttcaagtagt gtgtgcccgt ctgttgtgtg
    10261 actctggtaa ctagagatcc ctcagaccct tttagtcagt gtggaaaatc tctagcaggg
    10321 cccgtttaaa cccgctgatc agcctcgact gtgccttcta gttgccagcc atctgttgtt
    10381 tgcccctccc ccgtgccttc cttgaccctg gaaggtgcca ctcccactgt cctttcctaa
    10441 taaaatgagg aaattgcatc gcattgtctg agtaggtgtc attctattct ggggggtggg
    10501 gtggggcagg acagcaaggg ggaggattgg gaagacaata gcaggcatgc tggggatgcg
    10561 gtgggctcta tggcttctga ggcggaaaga accagctggg gctctagggg gtatccccnn
    10621 nnnnnnnnnn nnnnnnnnnn nnnnnnnnnn nnnnnnnnnn nnnnnnnnnn nnnnnnnnnn
    10681 nnnnnnnnnn nnnnnnnnnn nnnnnnnnnn nnnnnnnnnn nnnnnnnnnn nnnnnnnnnn
    10741 nncnnnnnnn nnnnnnnnnn nnnnnnnnnn nnnnnnnnnn nnnnnnnnnn nnnnnnnnnn
    10801 nnnnnnnnnn nnnnnnnnnn nnnnnnnnnn nnnnannnnn nnnnnnnnnn nnnnnnnnnn
    10861 nnnnnnnnnn nnnnnnnnnn nnnncctttg acgttggagt ccacgttctt taatagtgga
    10921 ctcttgttcc aaactggaac aacactcaac cctatctcgg tctattcttt tgatttataa
    10981 gggattttgc cgatttcggc ctattggtta aaaaatgagc tgatttaaca aaaatttaac
    11041 gcgaattaat tctgtggaat gtgtgtcagt tagggtgtgg aaagtcccca ggctccccag
    11101 caggcagaag tatgcaaagc atgcatctca attagtcagc aaccaggtgt ggaaagtccc
    11161 caggctcccc agcaggcaga agtatgcaaa gcatgcatct caattagtca gcaaccatag
    11221 tcccgcccct aactccgccc atcccgcccc taactccgcc cagttccgcc cattctccgc
    11281 cccatggctg actaattttt tttatttatg cagaggccga ggccgcctct gcctctgagc
    11341 tattccagaa gtagtgagga ggcttttttg gaggcctagg cttttgcaaa aagctcccgg
    11401 gagcttgtat atccattttc ggatctgatc agcacgtgtt gacaattaat catcggcata
    11461 gtatatcggc atagtataat acgacaaggt gaggaactaa accatggcca agttgaccag
    11521 tgccgttccg gtgctcaccg cgcgcgacgt cgccggagcg gtcgagttct ggaccgaccg
    11581 gctcgggttc tcccgggact tcgtggagga cgacttcgcc ggtgtggtcc gggacgacgt
    11641 gaccctgttc atcagcgcgg tccaggacca ggtggtgccg gacaacaccc tggcctgggt
    11701 gtgggtgcgc ggcctggacg agctgtacgc cgagtggtcg gaggtcgtgt ccacgaactt
    11761 ccgggacgcc tccgggccgg ccatgaccga gatcggcgag cagccgtggg ggcgggagtt
    11821 cgccctgcgc gacccggccg gcaactgcgt gcacttcgtg gccgaggagc aggactgaca
    11881 cgtgctacga gatttcgatt ccaccgccgc cttctatgaa aggttgggct tcggaatcgt
    11941 tttccgggac gccggctgga tgatcctcca gcgcggggat ctcatgctgg agttcttcgc
    12001 ccaccccaac ttgtttattg cagcttataa tggttacaaa taaagcaata gcatcacaaa
    12061 tttcacaaat aaagcatttt tttcactgca ttctagttgt ggtttgtcca aactcatcaa
    12121 tgtatcttat catgtctgta taccgtcgac ctctagctag agcttggcgt aatcatggtc
    12181 atagctgttt cctgtgtgaa attgttatcc gctcacaatt ccacacaaca tacgagccgg
    12241 aagcataaag tgtaaagcct ggggtgccta atgagtgagc taactcacat taattgcgtt
    12301 gcgctcactg cccgctttcc agtcgggaaa cctgtcgtgc cagctgcatt aatgaatcgg
    12361 ccaacgcgcg gggagaggcg gtttgcgtat tgggcgctct tccgcttcct cgctcactga
    12421 ctcgctgcgc tcggtcgttc ggctgcggcg agcggtatca gctcactcaa aggcggtaat
    12481 acggttatcc acagaatcag gggataacgc aggaaagaac atgtgagcaa aaggccagca
    12541 aaaggccagg aaccgtaaaa aggccgcgtt gctggcgttt ttccataggc tccgcccccc
    12601 tgacgagcat cacaaaaatc gacgctcaag tcagaggtgg cgaaacccga caggactata
    12661 aagataccag gcgtttcccc ctggaagctc cctcgtgcgc tctcctgttc cgaccctgcc
    12721 gcttaccgga tacctgtccg cctttctccc ttcgggaagc gtggcgcttt ctcatagctc
    12781 acgctgtagg tatctcagtt cggtgtaggt cgttcgctcc aagctgggct gtgtgcacga
    12841 accccccgtt cagcccgacc gctgcgcctt atccggtaac tatcgtcttg agtccaaccc
    12901 ggtaagacac gacttatcgc cactggcagc agccactggt aacaggatta gcagagcgag
    12961 gtatgtaggc ggtgctacag agttcttgaa gtggtggcct aactacggct acactagaag
    13021 aacagtattt ggtatctgcg ctctgctgaa gccagttacc ttcggaaaaa gagttggtag
    13081 ctcttgatcc ggcaaacaaa ccaccgctgg tagcggtggt ttttttgttt gcaagcagca
    13141 gattacgcgc agaaaaaaag gatctcaaga agatcctttg atcttttcta cggggtctga
    13201 cgctcagtgg aacgaaaact cacgttaagg gattttggtc atgagattat caaaaaggat
    13261 cttcacctag atccttttaa attaaaaatg aagttttaaa tcaatctaaa gtatatatga
    13321 gtaaacttgg tctgacagtt accaatgctt aatcagtgag gcacctatct cagcgatctg
    13381 tctatttcgt tcatccatag ttgcctgact ccccgtcgtg tagataacta cgatacggga
    13441 gggcttacca tctggcccca gtgctgcaat gataccgcga gacccacgct caccggctcc
    13501 agatttatca gcaataaacc agccagccgg aagggccgag cgcagaagtg gtcctgcaac
    13561 tttatccgcc tccatccagt ctattaattg ttgccgggaa gctagagtaa gtagttcgcc
    13621 agttaatagt ttgcgcaacg ttgttgccat tgctacaggc atcgtggtgt cacgctcgtc
    13681 gtttggtatg gcttcattca gctccggttc ccaacgatca aggcgagtta catgatcccc
    13741 catgttgtgc aaaaaagcgg ttagctcctt cggtcctccg atcgttgtca gaagtaagtt
    13801 ggccgcagtg ttatcactca tggttatggc agcactgcat aattctctta ctgtcatgcc
    13861 atccgtaaga tgcttttctg tgactggtga gtactcaacc aagtcattct gagaatagtg
    13921 tatgcggcga ccgagttgct cttgcccggc gtcaatacgg gataataccg cgccacatag
    13981 cagaacttta aaagtgctca tcattggaaa acgttcttcg gggcgaaaac tctcaaggat
    14041 cttaccgctg ttgagatcca gttcgatgta acccactcgt gcacccaact gatcttcagc
    14101 atcttttact ttcaccagcg tttctgggtg agcaaaaaca ggaaggcaaa atgccgcaaa
    14161 aaagggaata agggcgacac ggaaatgttg aatactcata ctcttccttt ttcaatatta
    14221 ttgaagcatt tatcagggtt attgtctcat gagcggatac atatttgaat gtatttagaa
    14281 aaataaacaa ataggggttc cgcgcacatt tccccgaaaa gtgccacctg ac
//
