>Addgene plasmid #78257 | pCMV-dCas9-mD3A | addgene partial sequence | sequence record 148299 | hUBCpro-F 5'-TGAAGCTCCGGTTTTGAACT-3'
TTTGTGAAGTTTTTTAGGCACCTTTTGAAATGTAATCATTTGGGTCAATATGTAATTTTCAGTGTTAGAC
TAGTAAATTGTCCGCTAAATTCTGGCCGTTTTTGGCTTTTTTGTTAGACGAAGCTTGGGCTGCAGGTCGA
CTCTAGAGGATCCGCCACCATGGACAAGAAGTACTCCATTGGGCTCGCTATCGGCACAAACAGCGTCGGC
TGGGCCGTCATTACGGACGAGTACAAGGTGCCGAGCAAAAAATTCAAAGTTCTGGGCAATACCGATCGCC
ACAGCATAAAGAAGAACCTCATTGGCGCCCTCCTGTTCGACTCCGGGGAGACGGCCGAAGCCACGCGGCT
CAAAAGAACAGCACGGCGCAGATATACCCGCAGAAAGAATCGGATCTGCTACCTGCAGGAGATCTTTAGT
AATGAGATAGCTAAGGTGGATGACTCTTTCTTCCATAGGCTGGAGGAGTCCTTTTTGGTGGAGGAGGATA
AAAAGCACGAGCGCCACCCAATCTTTGGCAATATCGTGGACGAGGTGGCGTACCATGAAAAGTACCCAAC
CATATATCATCTGAGGAAGAAGCTTGTAGACAGTACTGATAAGGCTGACTTGCGGTTGATCTATCTCGCG
CTGGCGCATATGATCAAATTTCGGGGACACTTCCTCATCGAGGGGGACCTGAACCCAGACAACAGCGATG
TCGACAAACTCTTTATCCAACTGGTTCAGACTTACAATCAGCTTTTCGAAGAGAACCCGATCAACGCATC
CGGAGTTGACGCCAAAGCAATCCTGAGCGCTAGGCTGTCCAAATCCCGGCGGCTCGAAAACCTCATCGCA
CAGCTCCCTGGGGAGAAGAAGAACGGCCTGTTTGGTAATCTTATCGCCCTGTCACTCGGGCTGACCCCCA
ACTTTAAATCTAACTTCGACCTGGCCGAAGATGCCAAGCTTCAACTGAGCAAAGACACCTACGATGATGA
TCTCGACAATCTGCTGGCCCAGATCGGCGACCAGTACGCAGACCTTTTTTTGGCGGCAAAGAACCTGTCA
GACGCCATTCTGCTG
