>Addgene plasmid #78257 | pCMV-dCas9-mD3A | addgene partial sequence | sequence record 148301 | WPRE-R 5'-CATAGCGTAAAAGGAGCAACA-3'
AATCTTTCACAAATTTTGTAATCCAGAGGTTGATTATCGATAAGCTTGATATCGAATTCTTAGCTAGACC
GGTTTACACACACGCAAAATACTCCTTCAGCGGAGCGAAGAGGTGGCGGATGACTGGCACGCTCCATGAC
CGGCCCAGCAGTCTCTGCCTCGCCAAGCGGCTCATGTTGGAGACGTCAGTATAGTGGACTGGGAAACCAA
ATACCCTTTCCATTTCAGTGCACCATAAGATGTCCTCTTTCTCATTCATGAAGACAGGAAAATGCTGGTC
TTTGCCCTGCTTTATGGAGTTTGACCTCGTAGTAATGGTCCTCACTTTGCTGAACTTGGCTATCCTGCCA
TGCTCCAGACACTCCTGCAGCTCCAGCTTATCATTCACAGTGGATGCCAACGGCCTGTTCATACCGGGAA
GGTTACCCCAGAAGTAGCGGGCCCTGTGTGCAGCTGACACTTCTTTGGCATCAATCATCACAGGGTTGGA
CTCGAGAAATCGCGAGATGTCCCTCTTGTCACTAACGCCCATGGCCACCACATTCGCAAAGAGCCAGAAG
AAGGGGCGATCATCTCCCTCCTTGGGCCGCGCATCATGCAGGAGGCGGTAGAACTCAAAGAAGAGCCGGC
CAGTGCCCTCGTAGAGGCCCTTGCGAGCAGGGTTGACGATGGAGAGGTCATTGCAGGGACTGCCCCCAAT
CACCAGATCGAATGGGCCCCACTCCTGGATATGCTTCTGTGTGACGCTGCGGACGTCCCCGACGTACATG
ATCTTCCCCTGGTGCCGCACCATGCCCACCGTGATGGAGTCCTCACACACCTCCGAGGCAATGTAGCGGT
CCACCTGAATGCCCAAGTCCTTCAGCACCAGGAGCCCTGTAGCGATTCCATCAAAGAGAGACAGCACCCG
GATGGGCTTCCTCTTCTCAGCTGGGACAGGTGGGTAAACCTTTGGAGGGTCAAATTCCTGGTCGTGGTTA
TTAGCGAAGAACATCTGGAGCCGGGAGGGCCAGTCCTCTCGGCTTCCCTTGTCGTCATCGT
