>Addgene plasmid #78257 | pCMV-dCas9-mD3A | addgene partial sequence | sequence record 149238 | hDNMT3A-F 5'-ctgcagccttcaagtacttcgacacc-3'
GCGGTACACCTCTACGAAGGAGGTCCTGGACGCCACACTGATTCATCAGTCAATTACGGGGCTCTATGAA
ACAAGAATCGACCTCTCTCAGCTCGGTGGAGACAGCAGGGCTGACCCCAAGAAGAAGAGGAAGGTGGGAG
CTAGCGACTACAAAGACGATGACGACAAGGGAAGCCGAGAGGACTGGCCCTCCCGGCTCCAGATGTTCTT
CGCTAATAACCACGACCAGGAATTTGACCCTCCAAAGGTTTACCCACCTGTCCCAGCTGAGAAGAGGAAG
CCCATCCGGGTGCTGTCTCTCTTTGATGGAATCGCTACAGGGCTCCTGGTGCTGAAGGACTTGGGCATTC
AGGTGGACCGCTACATTGCCTCGGAGGTGTGTGAGGACTCCATCACGGTGGGCATGGTGCGGCACCAGGG
GAAGATCATGTACGTCGGGGACGTCCGCAGCGTCACACAGAAGCATATCCAGGAGTGGGGCCCATTCGAT
CTGGTGATTGGGGGCAGTCCCTGCAATGACCTCTCCATCGTCAACCCTGCTCGCAAGGGCCTCTACGAGG
GCACTGGCCGGCTCTTCTTTGAGTTCTACCGCCTCCTGCATGATGCGCGGCCCAAGGAGGGAGATGATCG
CCCCTTCTTCTGGCTCTTTGCGAATGTGGTGGCCATGGGCGTTAGTGACAAGAGGGACATCTCGCGATTT
CTCGAGTCCAACCCTGTGATGATTGATGCCAAAGAAGTGTCAGCTGCACACAGGGCCCGCTACTTCTGGG
GTAACCTTCCCGGTATGAACAGGCCGTTGGCATCCACTGTGAATGATAAGCTGGAGCTGCAGGAGTGTCT
GGAGCATGGCAGGATAGCCAAGTTCAGCAAAGTGAGGACCATTACTACGAGGTCAAACTCCATAAAGCAG
GGCAAAGACCAGCATTTTCCTGTCTTCATGAATGAGAAAGAGGACATCTTATGGTGCACTGAAATGGAAA
GGGTATTTGGTT
